Addgene plasmid #87898: pUC57 DYSF, alt exon 1a, 5a
Purpose: research of alternative isoforms of the protein dysferlin
Depositing lab: Jain Foundation.
Backbone
  Vector backbone: pUC57 Kan
  Vector type: Bacterial Expression
Growth in bacteria
  Bacterial resistance: Kanamycin, 50 μg/mL
  Growth temperature: 37°C
  Growth strain: DH5alpha
  Copy number: High Copy
Gene/Insert
  Gene/Insert name: DYSF, alt exon 1a, 5a
  Species: H. sapiens (human)
  Mutation: alternative isoforms, see comments
  Entrez Gene: DYSF (a.k.a. FER1L1, LGMD2B, LGMDR2, MMD1)
  Cloning method: Unknown
Terms and licenses: Academic/Nonprofit Terms; Industry Terms: Not Available to Industry
Depositor comments: There are alternative isoforms of the dysferlin protein. The insert contained in this plasmid is described as such: 1. Dysferlin can utilize exon 1 or alternative exon 1a to build a full protein. Therefore, which exon 1 has been included in the construct is noted. 2. Exons 5a, 17 and 40a are optional exons, so if the exon is listed, it is included in the name. 3. The remainder of the exons are not optional, and are included in all constructs.
How to cite: pUC57 DYSF, alt exon 1a, 5a was a gift from Jain Foundation (Addgene plasmid # 87898 ; http://n2t.net/addgene:87898 ; RRID:Addgene_87898)
