[The description below was written by a language model from this plasmid's Addgene catalogue record and pLannotate feature annotations shown in this document.]
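Description:
pUC57 DYSF, alt exon 1a, 5a is a high-copy bacterial cloning plasmid of 8,915 nt, built on the pUC57 Kan backbone, that carries a human dysferlin (DYSF) coding sequence representing one of the gene's alternative isoforms. It replicates in E. coli from the ColE1/pUC-type origin and is selected with kanamycin through an aph(3')-Ia aminoglycoside phosphotransferase gene, which in this backbone is driven by the bla (AmpR) promoter. The remaining backbone annotations are typical pUC-family remnants: short fragments of rop, the bom region, lacI and lacZα, together with a CAP binding site, lac promoter and lac operator.

The insert is annotated as a single DYSF open reading frame of roughly 6.3 kb on the forward strand. According to the depositor's naming scheme, this version begins with alternative exon 1a rather than canonical exon 1 and includes the optional exon 5a. By that convention the other optional exons (17 and 40a), which are not listed in the name, would be absent, while all constitutive exons are present. The lac promoter and operator lie just downstream of the coding sequence and are annotated on the opposite strand, so they read back towards the 3′ end of DYSF rather than driving sense expression. No promoter, eukaryotic or otherwise, is annotated upstream of the gene, and no epitope tags or reporters are recorded. Although catalogued as a bacterial expression vector, the plasmid therefore looks more like a storage or source clone for the isoform sequence, presumably for subcloning into expression vectors, though the record does not say so. Its stated purpose is research on alternative isoforms of dysferlin, a calcium-sensing protein involved in sarcolemma membrane repair in skeletal and cardiac muscle.
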