Features (pLannotate 1.2.2; 11 found; start..end, strand, type, name):
     58..6351    +  CDS            DYSF: DYSF_HUMAN - Also known as FER1L1. Experimental evidence at protein level: Swiss-Prot protein existence level 1. Key calcium ion sensor involved in the Ca(2+)-triggered synaptic vesicle-plasma membrane fusion. Plays a role in the sarcolemma repair mechanism of both skeletal muscle and cardiomyocytes that permits rapid resealing of membranes disrupted by mechanical stress (By similarity). From Homo sapiens (Human).
   6413..6429    -  protein_bind   lac operator: The lac repressor binds to the lac operator to inhibit transcription in E. coli. This inhibition can be relieved by adding lactose or isopropyl-β-D-thiogalactopyranoside (IPTG). lac repressor encoded by lacI
   6437..6467    -  promoter       lac promoter: promoter for the E. coli lac operon
   6482..6503    -  protein_bind   CAP binding site: CAP binding activates transcription in the presence of cAMP. E. coli catabolite activator protein
   6516..6608    -  CDS            lacI (fragment): lac repressor; lacI; The lac repressor binds to the lac operator to inhibit transcription in E. coli. This inhibition can be relieved by adding lactose or isopropyl-β-D-thiogalactopyranoside (IPTG).
   6791..7379    -  rep_origin     ori: high-copy-number ColE1/pMB1/pBR322/pUC origin of replication
   7550..8365    -  CDS            KanR: aminoglycoside phosphotransferase; aph(3')-Ia; confers resistance to kanamycin in bacteria or G418 (Geneticin®) in eukaryotes
   8366..8470    -  promoter       AmpR promoter: bla
   8565..8600    +  CDS            rop (fragment): Rop protein, which maintains plasmids at low copy number; rop
   8702..8801    +  misc_feature   bom (fragment): basis of mobility region from pBR322
   8807..49      -  CDS            lacZα (fragment) (across the origin): LacZα fragment of β-galactosidase; lacZ fragment
>Addgene plasmid #87898 | pUC57 DYSF, alt exon 1a, 5a | addgene full sequence | sequence record 174249 | Addgene NGS Result
ACGCCAGGGTTTTCCCAGTCACGACGTTGTAAAACGACGGCCAGTGAATTGACGCGTATGCTGTGCTGCC
TGCTGGTGAGGGCCAGCAACCTCCCCAGTGCGAAGAAGGACCGGCGCAGCGACCCTGTCGCAAGCCTGAC
TTTCCGAGGGGTGAAGAAGAGAACCAAAGTCATCAAGAACAGCGTGAACCCTGTATGGAATGAGGGATTT
GAATGGGACCTCAAGGGCATCCCCCTGGACCAGGGCTCTGAGCTTCATGTGGTGGTCAAAGACCATGAGA
CGATGGGGAGGAACAGGTTCCTGGGGGAAGCCAAGGTCCCACTCCGAGAGGTCCTCGCCACCCCTAGTCT
GTCCGCCAGCTTCAATGCCCCCCTGCTGGACACCAAGAAGCAGCCCACAGGGGCCTCGCTGGTCCTGCAG
GTGTCCTACACACCGCTGCCTGGAGCTGTGCCCCTGTTCCCGCCCCCTACTCCTCTGGAGCCCTCCCCGA
CTCTGCCTGACCTGGATGTAGTGGCAGGCGGGGGACAGAGCCGGGCCGAGACTTGGTCCCTGCTCAGTGA
CAGCACCATGGACACGAGATACTCTGGAAAGAAGTGGCCGGCCCCCACGGACACAGGAGGAGAGGAAGAC
ACAGAGGACCAGGGACTCACTGGAGATGAGGCGGAGCCATTCCTGGATCAAAGCGGAGGCCCGGGGGCTC
CCACCACCCCAAGGAAACTACCTTCACGTCCTCCGCCCCACTACCCCGGGATCAAAAGAAAGCGAAGTGC
GCCTACATCTAGAAAGCTGCTGTCAGACAAACCGCAGGATTTCCAGATCAGGGTCCAGGTGATCGAGGGG
CGCCAGCTGCCGGGGGTGAACATCAAGCCTGTGGTCAAGGTTACCGCTGCAGGGCAGACCAAGCGGACGC
GGATCCACAAGGGAAACAGCCCACTCTTCAATGAGACTCTTTTCTTCAACTTGTTTGACTCTCCTGGGGA
GCTGTTTGATGAGCCCATCTTTATCACGGTGGTAGACTCTCGTTCTCTCAGGACAGATGCTCTCCTCGGG
GAGTTCCGGATGGACGTGGGCACCATTTACAGAGAGCCCCGGCACGCCTATCTCAGGAAGTGGCTGCTGC
TCTCAGACCCTGATGACTTCTCTGCTGGGGCCAGAGGCTACCTGAAAACAAGCCTTTGTGTGCTGGGGCC
TGGGGACGAAGCGCCTCTGGAGAGAAAAGACCCCTCTGAAGACAAGGAGGACATTGAAAGCAACCTGCTC
CGGCCCACAGGCGTAGCCCTGCGAGGAGCCCACTTCTGCCTGAAGGTCTTCCGGGCCGAGGACTTGCCGC
AGATGGACGATGCCGTGATGGACAACGTGAAACAGATCTTTGGCTTCGAGAGTAACAAGAAGAACTTGGT
GGACCCCTTTGTGGAGGTCAGCTTTGCGGGGAAAATGCTGTGCAGCAAGATCTTGGAGAAGACGGCCAAC
CCTCAGTGGAACCAGAACATCACACTGCCTGCCATGTTTCCCTCCATGTGCGAAAAAATGAGGATTCGTA
TCATAGACTGGGACCGCCTGACTCACAATGACATCGTGGCTACCACCTACCTGAGTATGTCGAAAATCTC
TGCCCCTGGAGGAGAAATAGAAGTGGATGACTACCTGGGCTTCCTCCCCACTTTTGGGCCCTGCTACATC
AACCTCTATGGCAGTCCCAGAGAGTTCACAGGCTTCCCAGACCCCTACACAGAGCTCAACACAGGCAAGG
GGGAAGGTGTGGCTTATCGTGGCCGGCTTCTGCTCTCCCTGGAGACCAAGCTGGTGGAGCACAGTGAACA
GAAGGTGGAGGACCTTCCTGCGGATGACATCCTCCGGGTGGAGAAGTACCTTAGGAGGCGCAAGTACTCC
CTGTTTGCGGCCTTCTACTCAGCCACCATGCTGCAGGATGTGGATGACGCCATCCAGTTTGAGGTCAGCA
TCGGGAACTACGGGAACAAGTTCGACATGACCTGCCTGCCGCTGGCCTCCACCACTCAGTACAGCCGTGC
AGTCTTTGACGGGTGCCACTACTACTACCTACCCTGGGGTAACGTGAAACCCGTGGTGGTGCTGTCATCC
TACTGGGAGGACATCAGCCATAGAATCGAGACTCAGAACCAGCTGCTTGGGATTGCTGACCGGCTGGAAG
CTGGCCTGGAGCAGGTCCACCTGGCCCTGAAGGCGCAGTGCTCCACGGAGGACGTGGACTCGCTGGTGGC
TCAGCTGACGGATGAGCTCATCGCAGGCTGCAGCCAGCCTCTGGGTGACATCCATGAGACACCCTCTGCC
ACCCACCTGGACCAGTACCTGTACCAGCTGCGCACCCATCACCTGAGCCAAATCACTGAGGCTGCCCTGG
CCCTGAAGCTCGGCCACAGTGAGCTCCCTGCAGCTCTGGAGCAGGCGGAGGACTGGCTCCTGCGTCTGCG
TGCCCTGGCAGAGGAGCCCCAGAACAGCCTGCCGGACATCGTCATCTGGATGCTGCAGGGAGACAAGCGT
GTGGCATACCAGCGGGTGCCTGCCCACCAAGTCCTCTTCTCCCGGCGGGGTGCCAACTACTGTGGCAAGA
ATTGTGGGAAGCTACAGACAATCTTTCTGAAATATCCGATGGAGAAGGTGCCTGGCGCCCGGATGCCAGT
GCAGATACGGGTCAAGCTGTGGTTTGGGCTCTCTGTGGATGAGAAGGAGTTCAACCAGTTTGCTGAGGGG
AAGCTGTCTGTCTTTGCTGAAACCTATGAGAACGAGACTAAGTTGGCCCTTGTTGGGAACTGGGGCACAA
CGGGCCTCACCTACCCCAAGTTTTCTGACGTCACGGGCAAGATCAAGCTACCCAAGGACAGCTTCCGCCC
CTCGGCCGGCTGGACCTGGGCTGGAGATTGGTTCGTGTGCCCGGAGAAGACTCTGCTCCATGACATGGAC
GCCGGTCACCTGAGCTTCGTGGAAGAGGTGTTTGAGAACCAGACCCGGCTTCCCGGAGGCCAGTGGATCT
ACATGAGTGACAACTACACCGATGTGAACGGGGAGAAGGTGCTTCCCAAGGATGACATTGAGTGCCCACT
GGGCTGGAAGTGGGAAGATGAGGAATGGTCCACAGACCTCAACCGGGCTGTCGATGAGCAAGGCTGGGAG
TATAGCATCACCATCCCCCCGGAGCGGAAGCCGAAGCACTGGGTCCCTGCTGAGAAGATGTACTACACAC
ACCGACGGCGGCGCTGGGTGCGCCTGCGCAGGAGGGATCTCAGCCAAATGGAAGCACTGAAAAGGCACAG
GCAGGCGGAGGCGGAGGGCGAGGGCTGGGAGTACGCCTCTCTTTTTGGCTGGAAGTTCCACCTCGAGTAC
CGCAAGACAGATGCCTTCCGCCGCCGCCGCTGGCGCCGTCGCATGGAGCCACTGGAGAAGACGGGGCCTG
CAGCTGTGTTTGCCCTTGAGGGGGCCCTGGGCGGCGTGATGGATGACAAGAGTGAAGATTCCATGTCCGT
CTCCACCTTGAGCTTCGGTGTGAACAGACCCACGATTTCCTGCATATTCGACTATGGGAACCGCTACCAT
CTACGCTGCTACATGTACCAGGCCCGGGACCTGGCTGCGATGGACAAGGACTCTTTTTCTGATCCCTATG
CCATCGTCTCCTTCCTGCACCAGAGCCAGAAGACGGTGGTGGTGAAGAACACCCTTAACCCCACCTGGGA
CCAGACGCTCATCTTCTACGAGATCGAGATCTTTGGCGAGCCGGCCACAGTTGCTGAGCAACCGCCCAGC
ATTGTGGTGGAGCTGTACGACCATGACACTTATGGTGCAGACGAGTTTATGGGTCGCTGCATCTGTCAAC
CGAGTCTGGAACGGATGCCACGGCTGGCCTGGTTCCCACTGACGAGGGGCAGCCAGCCGTCGGGGGAGCT
GCTGGCCTCTTTTGAGCTCATCCAGAGAGAGAAGCCGGCCATCCACCATATTCCTGGTTTTGAGGTGCAG
GAGACATCAAGGATCCTGGATGAGTCTGAGGACACAGACCTGCCCTACCCACCACCCCAGAGGGAGGCCA
ACATCTACATGGTTCCTCAGAACATCAAGCCAGCGCTCCAGCGTACCGCCATCGAGATCCTGGCATGGGG
CCTGCGGAACATGAAGAGTTACCAGCTGGCCAACATCTCCTCCCCCAGCCTCGTGGTAGAGTGTGGGGGC
CAGACGGTGCAGTCCTGTGTCATCAGGAACCTCCGGAAGAACCCCAACTTTGACATCTGCACCCTCTTCA
TGGAAGTGATGCTGCCCAGGGAGGAGCTCTACTGCCCCCCCATCACCGTCAAGGTCATCGATAACCGCCA
GTTTGGCCGCCGGCCTGTGGTGGGCCAGTGTACCATCCGCTCCCTGGAGAGCTTCCTGTGTGACCCCTAC
TCGGCGGAGAGTCCATCCCCACAGGGTGGCCCAGACGATGTGAGCCTACTCAGTCCTGGGGAAGACGTGC
TCATCGACATTGATGACAAGGAGCCCCTCATCCCCATCCAGGAGGAAGAGTTCATCGATTGGTGGAGCAA
ATTCTTTGCCTCCATAGGGGAGAGGGAAAAGTGCGGCTCCTACCTGGAGAAGGATTTTGACACCCTGAAG
GTCTATGACACACAGCTGGAGAATGTGGAGGCCTTTGAGGGCCTGTCTGACTTTTGTAACACCTTCAAGC
TGTACCGGGGCAAGACGCAGGAGGAGACAGAAGATCCATCTGTGATTGGTGAATTTAAGGGCCTCTTCAA
AATTTATCCCCTCCCAGAAGACCCAGCCATCCCCATGCCCCCAAGACAGTTCCACCAGCTGGCCGCCCAG
GGACCCCAGGAGTGCTTGGTCCGTATCTACATTGTCCGAGCATTTGGCCTGCAGCCCAAGGACCCCAATG
GAAAGTGTGATCCTTACATCAAGATCTCCATAGGGAAGAAATCAGTGAGTGACCAGGATAACTACATCCC
CTGCACGCTGGAGCCCGTATTTGGAAAGATGTTCGAGCTGACCTGCACTCTGCCTCTGGAGAAGGACCTA
AAGATCACTCTCTATGACTATGACCTCCTCTCCAAGGACGAAAAGATCGGTGAGACGGTCGTCGACCTGG
AGAACAGGCTGCTGTCCAAGTTTGGGGCTCGCTGTGGACTCCCACAGACCTACTGTGTCTCTGGACCGAA
CCAGTGGCGGGACCAGCTCCGCCCCTCCCAGCTCCTCCACCTCTTCTGCCAGCAGCATAGAGTCAAGGCA
CCTGTGTACCGGACAGACCGTGTAATGTTTCAGGATAAAGAATATTCCATTGAAGAGATAGAGGCTGGCA
GGATCCCAAACCCACACCTGGGCCCAGTGGAGGAGCGTCTGGCTCTGCATGTGCTTCAGCAGCAGGGCCT
GGTCCCGGAGCACGTGGAGTCACGGCCCCTCTACAGCCCCCTGCAGCCAGACATCGAGCAGGGGAAGCTG
CAGATGTGGGTCGACCTATTTCCGAAGGCCCTGGGGCGGCCTGGACCTCCCTTCAACATCACCCCACGGA
GAGCCAGAAGGTTTTTCCTGCGTTGTATTATCTGGAATACCAGAGATGTGATCCTGGATGACCTGAGCCT
CACGGGGGAGAAGATGAGCGACATTTATGTGAAAGGTTGGATGATTGGCTTTGAAGAACACAAGCAAAAG
ACAGACGTGCATTATCGTTCCCTGGGAGGTGAAGGCAACTTCAACTGGAGGTTCATTTTCCCCTTCGACT
ACCTGCCAGCTGAGCAAGTCTGTACCATTGCCAAGAAGGATGCCTTCTGGAGGCTGGACAAGACTGAGAG
CAAAATCCCAGCACGAGTGGTGTTCCAGATCTGGGACAATGACAAGTTCTCCTTTGATGATTTTCTGGGC
TCCCTGCAGCTCGATCTCAACCGCATGCCCAAGCCAGCCAAGACAGCCAAGAAGTGCTCCTTGGACCAGC
TGGATGATGCTTTCCACCCAGAATGGTTTGTGTCCCTTTTTGAGCAGAAAACAGTGAAGGGCTGGTGGCC
CTGTGTAGCAGAAGAGGGTGAGAAGAAAATACTGGCGGGCAAGCTGGAAATGACCTTGGAGATTGTAGCA
GAGAGTGAGCATGAGGAGCGGCCTGCTGGCCAGGGCCGGGATGAGCCCAACATGAACCCTAAGCTTGAGG
ACCCAAGGCGCCCCGACACCTCCTTCCTGTGGTTTACCTCCCCATACAAGACCATGAAGTTCATCCTGTG
GCGGCGTTTCCGGTGGGCCATCATCCTCTTCATCATCCTCTTCATCCTGCTGCTGTTCCTGGCCATCTTC
ATCTACGCCTTCCCGAACTATGCTGCCATGAAGCTGGTGAAGCCCTTCAGCTGAATCCCAATGGCGCGCC
GAGCTTGGCTCGAGCATGGTCATAGCTGTTTCCTGTGTGAAATTGTTATCCGCTCACAATTCCACACAAC
ATACGAGCCGGAAGCATAAAGTGTAAAGCCTGGGGTGCCTAATGAGTGAGCTAACTCACATTAATTGCGT
TGCGCTCACTGCCCGCTTTCCAGTCGGGAAACCTGTCGTGCCAGCTGCATTAATGAATCGGCCAACGCGC
GGGGAGAGGCGGTTTGCGTATTGGGCGCTCTTCCGCTTCCTCGCTCACTGACTCGCTGCGCTCGGTCGTT
CGGCTGCGGCGAGCGGTATCAGCTCACTCAAAGGCGGTAATACGGTTATCCACAGAATCAGGGGATAACG
CAGGAAAGAACATGTGAGCAAAAGGCCAGCAAAAGGCCAGGAACCGTAAAAAGGCCGCGTTGCTGGCGTT
TTTCCATAGGCTCCGCCCCCCTGACGAGCATCACAAAAATCGACGCTCAAGTCAGAGGTGGCGAAACCCG
ACAGGACTATAAAGATACCAGGCGTTTCCCCCTGGAAGCTCCCTCGTGCGCTCTCCTGTTCCGACCCTGC
CGCTTACCGGATACCTGTCCGCCTTTCTCCCTTCGGGAAGCGTGGCGCTTTCTCATAGCTCACGCTGTAG
GTATCTCAGTTCGGTGTAGGTCGTTCGCTCCAAGCTGGGCTGTGTGCACGAACCCCCCGTTCAGCCCGAC
CGCTGCGCCTTATCCGGTAACTATCGTCTTGAGTCCAACCCGGTAAGACACGACTTATCGCCACTGGCAG
CAGCCACTGGTAACAGGATTAGCAGAGCGAGGTATGTAGGCGGTGCTACAGAGTTCTTGAAGTGGTGGCC
TAACTACGGCTACACTAGAAGAACAGTATTTGGTATCTGCGCTCTGCTGAAGCCAGTTACCTTCGGAAAA
AGAGTTGGTAGCTCTTGATCCGGCAAACAAACCACCGCTGGTAGCGGTGGTTTTTTTGTTTGCAAGCAGC
AGATTACGCGCAGAAAAAAAGGATCTCAAGAAGATCCTTTGATCTTTTCTACGGGGTCTGACGCTCAGTG
GAACGAAAACTCACGTTAAGGGATTTTGGTCATGAGATTATCAAAAAGGATCTTCACCTAGATCCTTTTA
AATTAAAAATGAAGTTTTAAATCAATCTAAAGTATATATGAGTAAACTTGGTCTGACAGTTAGAAAAACT
CATCGAGCATCAAATGAAACTGCAATTTATTCATATCAGGATTATCAATACCATATTTTTGAAAAAGCCG
TTTCTGTAATGAAGGAGAAAACTCACCGAGGCAGTTCCATAGGATGGCAAGATCCTGGTATCGGTCTGCG
ATTCCGACTCGTCCAACATCAATACAACCTATTAATTTCCCCTCGTCAAAAATAAGGTTATCAAGTGAGA
AATCACCATGAGTGACGACTGAATCCGGTGAGAATGGCAAAAGTTTATGCATTTCTTTCCAGACTTGTTC
AACAGGCCAGCCATTACGCTCGTCATCAAAATCACTCGCATCAACCAAACCGTTATTCATTCGTGATTGC
GCCTGAGCGAGACGAAATACGCGATCGCTGTTAAAAGGACAATTACAAACAGGAATCGAATGCAACCGGC
GCAGGAACACTGCCAGCGCATCAACAATATTTTCACCTGAATCAGGATATTCTTCTAATACCTGGAATGC
TGTTTTCCCAGGGATCGCAGTGGTGAGTAACCATGCATCATCAGGAGTACGGATAAAATGCTTGATGGTC
GGAAGAGGCATAAATTCCGTCAGCCAGTTTAGTCTGACCATCTCATCTGTAACATCATTGGCAACGCTAC
CTTTGCCATGTTTCAGAAACAACTCTGGCGCATCGGGCTTCCCATACAATCGATAGATTGTCGCACCTGA
TTGCCCGACATTATCGCGAGCCCATTTATACCCATATAAATCAGCATCCATGTTGGAATTTAATCGCGGC
CTAGAGCAAGACGTTTCCCGTTGAATATGGCTCATACTCTTCCTTTTTCAATATTATTGAAGCATTTATC
AGGGTTATTGTCTCATGAGCGGATACATATTTGAATGTATTTAGAAAAATAAACAAATAGGGGTTCCGCG
CACATTTCCCCGAAAAGTGCCACCTGACGTCTAAGAAACCATTATTATCATGACATTAACCTATAAAAAT
AGGCGTATCACGAGGCCCTTTCGTCTCGCGCGTTTCGGTGATGACGGTGAAAACCTCTGACACATGCAGC
TCCCGGAGACGGTCACAGCTTGTCTGTAAGCGGATGCCGGGAGCAGACAAGCCCGTCAGGGCGCGTCAGC
GGGTGTTGGCGGGTGTCGGGGCTGGCTTAACTATGCGGCATCAGAGCAGATTGTACTGAGAGTGCACCAT
ATGCGGTGTGAAATACCGCACAGATGCGTAAGGAGAAAATACCGCATCAGGCGCCATTCGCCATTCAGGC
TGCGCAACTGTTGGGAAGGGCGATCGGTGCGGGCCTCTTCGCTATTACGCCAGCTGGCGAAAGGGGGATG
TGCTGCAAGGCGATTAAGTTGGGTA
