>Addgene plasmid #87898 | pUC57 DYSF, alt exon 1a, 5a | depositor partial sequence | sequence record 171347 | pUC57 DYSF, alt exon 1a, 5a sequence 6297 bps
ATGCTGTGCTGCCTGCTGGTGAGGGCCAGCAACCTCCCCAGTGCGAAGAAGGACCGGCGCAGCGACCCTG
TCGCAAGCCTGACTTTCCGAGGGGTGAAGAAGAGAACCAAAGTCATCAAGAACAGCGTGAACCCTGTATG
GAATGAGGGATTTGAATGGGACCTCAAGGGCATCCCCCTGGACCAGGGCTCTGAGCTTCATGTGGTGGTC
AAAGACCATGAGACGATGGGGAGGAACAGGTTCCTGGGGGAAGCCAAGGTCCCACTCCGAGAGGTCCTCG
CCACCCCTAGTCTGTCCGCCAGCTTCAATGCCCCCCTGCTGGACACCAAGAAGCAGCCCACAGGGGCCTC
GCTGGTCCTGCAGGTGTCCTACACACCGCTGCCTGGAGCTGTGCCCCTGTTCCCGCCCCCTACTCCTCTG
GAGCCCTCCCCGACTCTGCCTGACCTGGATGTAGTGGCAGGCGGGGGACAGAGCCGGGCCGAGACTTGGT
CCCTGCTCAGTGACAGCACCATGGACACGAGATACTCTGGAAAGAAGTGGCCGGCCCCCACGGACACAGG
AGGAGAGGAAGACACAGAGGACCAGGGACTCACTGGAGATGAGGCGGAGCCATTCCTGGATCAAAGCGGA
GGCCCGGGGGCTCCCACCACCCCAAGGAAACTACCTTCACGTCCTCCGCCCCACTACCCCGGGATCAAAA
GAAAGCGAAGTGCGCCTACATCTAGAAAGCTGCTGTCAGACAAACCGCAGGATTTCCAGATCAGGGTCCA
GGTGATCGAGGGGCGCCAGCTGCCGGGGGTGAACATCAAGCCTGTGGTCAAGGTTACCGCTGCAGGGCAG
ACCAAGCGGACGCGGATCCACAAGGGAAACAGCCCACTCTTCAATGAGACTCTTTTCTTCAACTTGTTTG
ACTCTCCTGGGGAGCTGTTTGATGAGCCCATCTTTATCACGGTGGTAGACTCTCGTTCTCTCAGGACAGA
TGCTCTCCTCGGGGAGTTCCGGATGGACGTGGGCACCATTTACAGAGAGCCCCGGCACGCCTATCTCAGG
AAGTGGCTGCTGCTCTCAGACCCTGATGACTTCTCTGCTGGGGCCAGAGGCTACCTGAAAACAAGCCTTT
GTGTGCTGGGGCCTGGGGACGAAGCGCCTCTGGAGAGAAAAGACCCCTCTGAAGACAAGGAGGACATTGA
AAGCAACCTGCTCCGGCCCACAGGCGTAGCCCTGCGAGGAGCCCACTTCTGCCTGAAGGTCTTCCGGGCC
GAGGACTTGCCGCAGATGGACGATGCCGTGATGGACAACGTGAAACAGATCTTTGGCTTCGAGAGTAACA
AGAAGAACTTGGTGGACCCCTTTGTGGAGGTCAGCTTTGCGGGGAAAATGCTGTGCAGCAAGATCTTGGA
GAAGACGGCCAACCCTCAGTGGAACCAGAACATCACACTGCCTGCCATGTTTCCCTCCATGTGCGAAAAA
ATGAGGATTCGTATCATAGACTGGGACCGCCTGACTCACAATGACATCGTGGCTACCACCTACCTGAGTA
TGTCGAAAATCTCTGCCCCTGGAGGAGAAATAGAAGTGGATGACTACCTGGGCTTCCTCCCCACTTTTGG
GCCCTGCTACATCAACCTCTATGGCAGTCCCAGAGAGTTCACAGGCTTCCCAGACCCCTACACAGAGCTC
AACACAGGCAAGGGGGAAGGTGTGGCTTATCGTGGCCGGCTTCTGCTCTCCCTGGAGACCAAGCTGGTGG
AGCACAGTGAACAGAAGGTGGAGGACCTTCCTGCGGATGACATCCTCCGGGTGGAGAAGTACCTTAGGAG
GCGCAAGTACTCCCTGTTTGCGGCCTTCTACTCAGCCACCATGCTGCAGGATGTGGATGACGCCATCCAG
TTTGAGGTCAGCATCGGGAACTACGGGAACAAGTTCGACATGACCTGCCTGCCGCTGGCCTCCACCACTC
AGTACAGCCGTGCAGTCTTTGACGGGTGCCACTACTACTACCTACCCTGGGGTAACGTGAAACCCGTGGT
GGTGCTGTCATCCTACTGGGAGGACATCAGCCATAGAATCGAGACTCAGAACCAGCTGCTTGGGATTGCT
GACCGGCTGGAAGCTGGCCTGGAGCAGGTCCACCTGGCCCTGAAGGCGCAGTGCTCCACGGAGGACGTGG
ACTCGCTGGTGGCTCAGCTGACGGATGAGCTCATCGCAGGCTGCAGCCAGCCTCTGGGTGACATCCATGA
GACACCCTCTGCCACCCACCTGGACCAGTACCTGTACCAGCTGCGCACCCATCACCTGAGCCAAATCACT
GAGGCTGCCCTGGCCCTGAAGCTCGGCCACAGTGAGCTCCCTGCAGCTCTGGAGCAGGCGGAGGACTGGC
TCCTGCGTCTGCGTGCCCTGGCAGAGGAGCCCCAGAACAGCCTGCCGGACATCGTCATCTGGATGCTGCA
GGGAGACAAGCGTGTGGCATACCAGCGGGTGCCTGCCCACCAAGTCCTCTTCTCCCGGCGGGGTGCCAAC
TACTGTGGCAAGAATTGTGGGAAGCTACAGACAATCTTTCTGAAATATCCGATGGAGAAGGTGCCTGGCG
CCCGGATGCCAGTGCAGATACGGGTCAAGCTGTGGTTTGGGCTCTCTGTGGATGAGAAGGAGTTCAACCA
GTTTGCTGAGGGGAAGCTGTCTGTCTTTGCTGAAACCTATGAGAACGAGACTAAGTTGGCCCTTGTTGGG
AACTGGGGCACAACGGGCCTCACCTACCCCAAGTTTTCTGACGTCACGGGCAAGATCAAGCTACCCAAGG
ACAGCTTCCGCCCCTCGGCCGGCTGGACCTGGGCTGGAGATTGGTTCGTGTGCCCGGAGAAGACTCTGCT
CCATGACATGGACGCCGGTCACCTGAGCTTCGTGGAAGAGGTGTTTGAGAACCAGACCCGGCTTCCCGGA
GGCCAGTGGATCTACATGAGTGACAACTACACCGATGTGAACGGGGAGAAGGTGCTTCCCAAGGATGACA
TTGAGTGCCCACTGGGCTGGAAGTGGGAAGATGAGGAATGGTCCACAGACCTCAACCGGGCTGTCGATGA
GCAAGGCTGGGAGTATAGCATCACCATCCCCCCGGAGCGGAAGCCGAAGCACTGGGTCCCTGCTGAGAAG
ATGTACTACACACACCGACGGCGGCGCTGGGTGCGCCTGCGCAGGAGGGATCTCAGCCAAATGGAAGCAC
TGAAAAGGCACAGGCAGGCGGAGGCGGAGGGCGAGGGCTGGGAGTACGCCTCTCTTTTTGGCTGGAAGTT
CCACCTCGAGTACCGCAAGACAGATGCCTTCCGCCGCCGCCGCTGGCGCCGTCGCATGGAGCCACTGGAG
AAGACGGGGCCTGCAGCTGTGTTTGCCCTTGAGGGGGCCCTGGGCGGCGTGATGGATGACAAGAGTGAAG
ATTCCATGTCCGTCTCCACCTTGAGCTTCGGTGTGAACAGACCCACGATTTCCTGCATATTCGACTATGG
GAACCGCTACCATCTACGCTGCTACATGTACCAGGCCCGGGACCTGGCTGCGATGGACAAGGACTCTTTT
TCTGATCCCTATGCCATCGTCTCCTTCCTGCACCAGAGCCAGAAGACGGTGGTGGTGAAGAACACCCTTA
ACCCCACCTGGGACCAGACGCTCATCTTCTACGAGATCGAGATCTTTGGCGAGCCGGCCACAGTTGCTGA
GCAACCGCCCAGCATTGTGGTGGAGCTGTACGACCATGACACTTATGGTGCAGACGAGTTTATGGGTCGC
TGCATCTGTCAACCGAGTCTGGAACGGATGCCACGGCTGGCCTGGTTCCCACTGACGAGGGGCAGCCAGC
CGTCGGGGGAGCTGCTGGCCTCTTTTGAGCTCATCCAGAGAGAGAAGCCGGCCATCCACCATATTCCTGG
TTTTGAGGTGCAGGAGACATCAAGGATCCTGGATGAGTCTGAGGACACAGACCTGCCCTACCCACCACCC
CAGAGGGAGGCCAACATCTACATGGTTCCTCAGAACATCAAGCCAGCGCTCCAGCGTACCGCCATCGAGA
TCCTGGCATGGGGCCTGCGGAACATGAAGAGTTACCAGCTGGCCAACATCTCCTCCCCCAGCCTCGTGGT
AGAGTGTGGGGGCCAGACGGTGCAGTCCTGTGTCATCAGGAACCTCCGGAAGAACCCCAACTTTGACATC
TGCACCCTCTTCATGGAAGTGATGCTGCCCAGGGAGGAGCTCTACTGCCCCCCCATCACCGTCAAGGTCA
TCGATAACCGCCAGTTTGGCCGCCGGCCTGTGGTGGGCCAGTGTACCATCCGCTCCCTGGAGAGCTTCCT
GTGTGACCCCTACTCGGCGGAGAGTCCATCCCCACAGGGTGGCCCAGACGATGTGAGCCTACTCAGTCCT
GGGGAAGACGTGCTCATCGACATTGATGACAAGGAGCCCCTCATCCCCATCCAGGAGGAAGAGTTCATCG
ATTGGTGGAGCAAATTCTTTGCCTCCATAGGGGAGAGGGAAAAGTGCGGCTCCTACCTGGAGAAGGATTT
TGACACCCTGAAGGTCTATGACACACAGCTGGAGAATGTGGAGGCCTTTGAGGGCCTGTCTGACTTTTGT
AACACCTTCAAGCTGTACCGGGGCAAGACGCAGGAGGAGACAGAAGATCCATCTGTGATTGGTGAATTTA
AGGGCCTCTTCAAAATTTATCCCCTCCCAGAAGACCCAGCCATCCCCATGCCCCCAAGACAGTTCCACCA
GCTGGCCGCCCAGGGACCCCAGGAGTGCTTGGTCCGTATCTACATTGTCCGAGCATTTGGCCTGCAGCCC
AAGGACCCCAATGGAAAGTGTGATCCTTACATCAAGATCTCCATAGGGAAGAAATCAGTGAGTGACCAGG
ATAACTACATCCCCTGCACGCTGGAGCCCGTATTTGGAAAGATGTTCGAGCTGACCTGCACTCTGCCTCT
GGAGAAGGACCTAAAGATCACTCTCTATGACTATGACCTCCTCTCCAAGGACGAAAAGATCGGTGAGACG
GTCGTCGACCTGGAGAACAGGCTGCTGTCCAAGTTTGGGGCTCGCTGTGGACTCCCACAGACCTACTGTG
TCTCTGGACCGAACCAGTGGCGGGACCAGCTCCGCCCCTCCCAGCTCCTCCACCTCTTCTGCCAGCAGCA
TAGAGTCAAGGCACCTGTGTACCGGACAGACCGTGTAATGTTTCAGGATAAAGAATATTCCATTGAAGAG
ATAGAGGCTGGCAGGATCCCAAACCCACACCTGGGCCCAGTGGAGGAGCGTCTGGCTCTGCATGTGCTTC
AGCAGCAGGGCCTGGTCCCGGAGCACGTGGAGTCACGGCCCCTCTACAGCCCCCTGCAGCCAGACATCGA
GCAGGGGAAGCTGCAGATGTGGGTCGACCTATTTCCGAAGGCCCTGGGGCGGCCTGGACCTCCCTTCAAC
ATCACCCCACGGAGAGCCAGAAGGTTTTTCCTGCGTTGTATTATCTGGAATACCAGAGATGTGATCCTGG
ATGACCTGAGCCTCACGGGGGAGAAGATGAGCGACATTTATGTGAAAGGTTGGATGATTGGCTTTGAAGA
ACACAAGCAAAAGACAGACGTGCATTATCGTTCCCTGGGAGGTGAAGGCAACTTCAACTGGAGGTTCATT
TTCCCCTTCGACTACCTGCCAGCTGAGCAAGTCTGTACCATTGCCAAGAAGGATGCCTTCTGGAGGCTGG
ACAAGACTGAGAGCAAAATCCCAGCACGAGTGGTGTTCCAGATCTGGGACAATGACAAGTTCTCCTTTGA
TGATTTTCTGGGCTCCCTGCAGCTCGATCTCAACCGCATGCCCAAGCCAGCCAAGACAGCCAAGAAGTGC
TCCTTGGACCAGCTGGATGATGCTTTCCACCCAGAATGGTTTGTGTCCCTTTTTGAGCAGAAAACAGTGA
AGGGCTGGTGGCCCTGTGTAGCAGAAGAGGGTGAGAAGAAAATACTGGCGGGCAAGCTGGAAATGACCTT
GGAGATTGTAGCAGAGAGTGAGCATGAGGAGCGGCCTGCTGGCCAGGGCCGGGATGAGCCCAACATGAAC
CCTAAGCTTGAGGACCCAAGGCGCCCCGACACCTCCTTCCTGTGGTTTACCTCCCCATACAAGACCATGA
AGTTCATCCTGTGGCGGCGTTTCCGGTGGGCCATCATCCTCTTCATCATCCTCTTCATCCTGCTGCTGTT
CCTGGCCATCTTCATCTACGCCTTCCCGAACTATGCTGCCATGAAGCTGGTGAAGCCCTTCAGCTGA
